Addgene plasmid #103951: SNTB1_PDZ_1
Purpose: Protein expression and purification of TAX INTERACTION PROTEIN 43 PDZ domain
Depositing lab: Sachdev Sidhu. Depositing organization: University of Toronto. Publication: A specificity map for the PDZ domain family. Tonikian R, Zhang Y, Sazinsky SL, Currell B, Yeh JH, Reva B, Held HA, Appleton BA, Evangelista M, Wu Y, Xin X, Chan AC, Seshagiri S, Lasky LA, Sander C, Boone C, Bader GD, Sidhu SS. PLoS Biol. 2008 Sep 30;6(9):e239. doi: 10.1371/journal.pbio.0060239. PubMed 18828675.
Backbone
  Vector backbone: pGEX-6P-1
  Backbone size w/o insert (bp): 4984
  Vector type: Bacterial Expression
Growth in bacteria
  Bacterial resistance: Ampicillin, 100 μg/mL
  Growth temperature: 37°C
  Growth strain: DH5alpha
  Copy number: Unknown
Gene/Insert
  Gene/Insert name: SNTB1 (alt name: TAX INTERACTION PROTEIN 43 PDZ)
  Species: H. sapiens (human)
  Entrez Gene: SNTB1 (a.k.a. 59-DAP, A1B, BSYN2, DAPA1B, SNT2, SNT2B1, TIP-43)
  Promoter: tac
  Tag / fusion protein: GST (N terminal on backbone)
  Cloning method: Restriction Enzyme; 5′ cloning site unknown (unknown if destroyed); 3′ cloning site unknown (unknown if destroyed)
  Sequencing primers: 5′ pGEX Fwd
Terms and licenses: Academic/Nonprofit Terms; Industry Terms: Not Available to Industry
How to cite: SNTB1_PDZ_1 was a gift from Sachdev Sidhu (Addgene plasmid # 103951 ; http://n2t.net/addgene:103951 ; RRID:Addgene_103951)
