[The description below was written by a language model from this plasmid's Addgene catalogue record and pLannotate feature annotations shown in this document.]
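Description:
SNTB1_PDZ_1 is a bacterial expression plasmid built on the pGEX-6P-1 backbone for producing and purifying the PDZ domain of human beta-1-syntrophin (SNTB1, also known as Tax interaction protein 43) as a glutathione S-transferase fusion. It is propagated in E. coli through a ColE1/pMB1-type origin of replication and selected with ampicillin via the β-lactamase (AmpR) gene under its own promoter. The sequenced record is 5,276 nt, consistent with a short insert added to the roughly 5 kb backbone.

Expression is driven by the tac promoter, a strong trp/lac hybrid promoter, followed by a lac operator. The plasmid also carries lacI with its own promoter, so the lac repressor keeps transcription off until it is relieved with IPTG, independent of the host's repressor level. Downstream of the operator lies the Schistosoma japonicum GST coding sequence, which continues directly into an annotated SNTB1 fragment of about 350 bp, giving an N-terminal GST tag fused to the PDZ domain. The exact linker sequence and the restriction sites used for cloning are not stated in the record. The remaining annotations (short rop and bom fragments, a lac promoter/operator with lacZα, and a small yciV fragment) are backbone remnants with no evident role in expressing the fusion.

GST allows affinity capture of the fusion on glutathione resin, matching the stated purpose of protein expression and purification. The construct belongs to a collection of PDZ domain clones associated with a study mapping peptide-binding specificity across the PDZ domain family, where purified domains serve as binding targets.
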