Features (pLannotate 1.2.2; 17 found; start..end, strand, type, name):
      1..29      +  promoter       tac promoter: strong E. coli promoter; hybrid between the trp and lac UV5 promoters
     37..53      +  protein_bind   lac operator: The lac repressor binds to the lac operator to inhibit transcription in E. coli. This inhibition can be relieved by adding lactose or isopropyl-β-D-thiogalactopyranoside (IPTG). lac repressor encoded by lacI
     76..729     +  CDS            GST26_SCHJA: Experimental evidence at protein level: Swiss-Prot protein existence level 1. GST isoenzymes appear to play a central role in the parasite detoxification system. Other functions are also suspected including a role in increasing the solubility of haematin in the parasite gut. From Schistosoma japonicum (Blood fluke).
    709..1056    +  CDS            SNTB1 (fragment): SNTB1_HUMAN - Also known as SNT2B1. Experimental evidence at protein level: Swiss-Prot protein existence level 1. Adapter protein that binds to and probably organizes the subcellular localization of a variety of membrane proteins. May link various receptors to the actin cytoskeleton and the dystrophin glycoprotein complex. From Homo sapiens (Human).
   1111..1150    +  CDS            rop (fragment): Rop protein, which maintains plasmids at low copy number; rop
   1252..1292    +  misc_feature   bom (fragment): basis of mobility region from pBR322
   1397..1501    +  promoter       AmpR promoter: bla
   1502..2362    +  CDS            AmpR: β-lactamase; bla; confers resistance to ampicillin, carbenicillin, and related antibiotics
   2533..3121    +  rep_origin     ori: high-copy-number ColE1/pMB1/pBR322/pUC origin of replication
   3307..3358    -  misc_feature   bom (fragment): basis of mobility region from pBR322
   3365..3442    +  promoter       lacI promoter: lacI
   3443..4525    +  CDS            lacI: lac repressor; lacI; The lac repressor binds to the lac operator to inhibit transcription in E. coli. This inhibition can be relieved by adding lactose or isopropyl-β-D-thiogalactopyranoside (IPTG).
   4538..4559    +  protein_bind   CAP binding site: CAP binding activates transcription in the presence of cAMP. E. coli catabolite activator protein
   4574..4604    +  promoter       lac promoter: promoter for the E. coli lac operon
   4612..4628    +  protein_bind   lac operator: The lac repressor binds to the lac operator to inhibit transcription in E. coli. This inhibition can be relieved by adding lactose or isopropyl-β-D-thiogalactopyranoside (IPTG). lac repressor encoded by lacI
   4648..4821    +  CDS            lacZα: LacZα fragment of β-galactosidase; lacZ fragment
   5085..5201    -  CDS            yciV (fragment): RNAAM_ECOLI - Also known as trpH From Escherichia coli (strain K12).
>Addgene plasmid #103951 | SNTB1_PDZ_1 | addgene full sequence | sequence record 200391 | Addgene NGS Result
TTGACAATTAATCATCGGCTCGTATAATGTGTGGAATTGTGAGCGGATAACAATTTCACACAGGAAACAG
TATTCATGTCCCCTATACTAGGTTATTGGAAAATTAAGGGCCTTGTGCAACCCACTCGACTTCTTTTGGA
ATATCTTGAAGAAAAATATGAAGAGCATTTGTATGAGCGCGATGAAGGTGATAAATGGCGAAACAAAAAG
TTTGAATTGGGTTTGGAGTTTCCCAATCTTCCTTATTATATTGATGGTGATGTTAAATTAACACAGTCTA
TGGCCATCATACGTTATATAGCTGACAAGCACAACATGTTGGGTGGTTGTCCAAAAGAGCGTGCAGAGAT
TTCAATGCTTGAAGGAGCGGTTTTGGATATTAGATACGGTGTTTCGAGAATTGCATATAGTAAAGACTTT
GAAACTCTCAAAGTTGATTTTCTTAGCAAGCTACCTGAAATGCTGAAAATGTTCGAAGATCGTTTATGTC
ATAAAACATATTTAAATGGTGATCATGTAACCCATCCTGACTTCATGTTGTATGACGCTCTTGATGTTGT
TTTATACATGGACCCAATGTGCCTGGATGCGTTCCCAAAATTAGTTTGTTTTAAAAAACGTATTGAAGCT
ATCCCACAAATTGATAAGTACTTGAAATCCAGCAAGTATATAGCATGGCCTTTGCAGGGCTGGCAAGCCA
CGTTTGGTGGTGGCGACCATCCTCCAAAATCGGATCTGGAAGTTCTGTTCCAGGGGCCCCTGGGATCCGA
GTCCATCTCGAACCAGAAGCGTGGCGTGAAGGTGCTGAAGCAGGAGCTGGGCGGGCTGGGGATCAGCATC
AAGGGGGGCAAGGAGAACAAGATGCCCATCCTCATCAGCAAGATCTTCAAGGGGCTGGCGGCGGACCAGA
CCCAAGCCCTGTACGTGGGCGACGCCATCCTGTCCGTGAACGGAGCCGACCTGCGGGACGCCACCCACGA
CGAGGCGGTGCAGGCGTTGAAGCGCGCGGGCAAGGAAGTGCTGCTGGAAGTGAAGTACATGCGAGAAGCC
ACGCCCTAGTGAAGAAAGGATGAGTCGACTCGAGCGGCCGCATCGTGACTGACTGACGATCTGCCTCGCG
CGTTTCGGTGATGACGGTGAAAACCTCTGACACATGCAGCTCCCGGAGACGGTCACAGCTTGTCTGTAAG
CGGATGCCGGGAGCAGACAAGCCCGTCAGGGCGCGTCAGCGGGTGTTGGCGGGTGTCGGGGCGCAGCCAT
GACCCAGTCACGTAGCGATAGCGGAGTGTATAATTCTTGAAGACGAAAGGGCCTCGTGATACGCCTATTT
TTATAGGTTAATGTCATGATAATAATGGTTTCTTAGACGTCAGGTGGCACTTTTCGGGGAAATGTGCGCG
GAACCCCTATTTGTTTATTTTTCTAAATACATTCAAATATGTATCCGCTCATGAGACAATAACCCTGATA
AATGCTTCAATAATATTGAAAAAGGAAGAGTATGAGTATTCAACATTTCCGTGTCGCCCTTATTCCCTTT
TTTGCGGCATTTTGCCTTCCTGTTTTTGCTCACCCAGAAACGCTGGTGAAAGTAAAAGATGCTGAAGATC
AGTTGGGTGCACGAGTGGGTTACATCGAACTGGATCTCAACAGCGGTAAGATCCTTGAGAGTTTTCGCCC
CGAAGAACGTTTTCCAATGATGAGCACTTTTAAAGTTCTGCTATGTGGCGCGGTATTATCCCGTGTTGAC
GCCGGGCAAGAGCAACTCGGTCGCCGCATACACTATTCTCAGAATGACTTGGTTGAGTACTCACCAGTCA
CAGAAAAGCATCTTACGGATGGCATGACAGTAAGAGAATTATGCAGTGCTGCCATAACCATGAGTGATAA
CACTGCGGCCAACTTACTTCTGACAACGATCGGAGGACCGAAGGAGCTAACCGCTTTTTTGCACAACATG
GGGGATCATGTAACTCGCCTTGATCGTTGGGAACCGGAGCTGAATGAAGCCATACCAAACGACGAGCGTG
ACACCACGATGCCTGCAGCAATGGCAACAACGTTGCGCAAACTATTAACTGGCGAACTACTTACTCTAGC
TTCCCGGCAACAATTAATAGACTGGATGGAGGCGGATAAAGTTGCAGGACCACTTCTGCGCTCGGCCCTT
CCGGCTGGCTGGTTTATTGCTGATAAATCTGGAGCCGGTGAGCGTGGGTCTCGCGGTATCATTGCAGCAC
TGGGGCCAGATGGTAAGCCCTCCCGTATCGTAGTTATCTACACGACGGGGAGTCAGGCAACTATGGATGA
ACGAAATAGACAGATCGCTGAGATAGGTGCCTCACTGATTAAGCATTGGTAACTGTCAGACCAAGTTTAC
TCATATATACTTTAGATTGATTTAAAACTTCATTTTTAATTTAAAAGGATCTAGGTGAAGATCCTTTTTG
ATAATCTCATGACCAAAATCCCTTAACGTGAGTTTTCGTTCCACTGAGCGTCAGACCCCGTAGAAAAGAT
CAAAGGATCTTCTTGAGATCCTTTTTTTCTGCGCGTAATCTGCTGCTTGCAAACAAAAAAACCACCGCTA
CCAGCGGTGGTTTGTTTGCCGGATCAAGAGCTACCAACTCTTTTTCCGAAGGTAACTGGCTTCAGCAGAG
CGCAGATACCAAATACTGTCCTTCTAGTGTAGCCGTAGTTAGGCCACCACTTCAAGAACTCTGTAGCACC
GCCTACATACCTCGCTCTGCTAATCCTGTTACCAGTGGCTGCTGCCAGTGGCGATAAGTCGTGTCTTACC
GGGTTGGACTCAAGACGATAGTTACCGGATAAGGCGCAGCGGTCGGGCTGAACGGGGGGTTCGTGCACAC
AGCCCAGCTTGGAGCGAACGACCTACACCGAACTGAGATACCTACAGCGTGAGCTATGAGAAAGCGCCAC
GCTTCCCGAAGGGAGAAAGGCGGACAGGTATCCGGTAAGCGGCAGGGTCGGAACAGGAGAGCGCACGAGG
GAGCTTCCAGGGGGAAACGCCTGGTATCTTTATAGTCCTGTCGGGTTTCGCCACCTCTGACTTGAGCGTC
GATTTTTGTGATGCTCGTCAGGGGGGCGGAGCCTATGGAAAAACGCCAGCAACGCGGCCTTTTTACGGTT
CCTGGCCTTTTGCTGGCCTTTTGCTCACATGTTCTTTCCTGCGTTATCCCCTGATTCTGTGGATAACCGT
ATTACCGCCTTTGAGTGAGCTGATACCGCTCGCCGCAGCCGAACGACCGAGCGCAGCGAGTCAGTGAGCG
AGGAAGCGGAAGAGCGCCTGATGCGGTATTTTCTCCTTACGCATCTGTGCGGTATTTCACACCGCATAAA
TTCCGACACCATCGAATGGCGCAAAACCTTTCGCGGTATGGCATGATAGCGCCCGGAAGAGAGTCAATTC
AGGGTGGTGAATGTGAAACCAGTAACGTTATACGATGTCGCAGAGTATGCCGGTGTCTCTTATCAGACCG
TTTCCCGCGTGGTGAACCAGGCCAGCCACGTTTCTGCGAAAACGCGGGAAAAAGTGGAAGCGGCGATGGC
GGAGCTGAATTACATTCCCAACCGCGTGGCACAACAACTGGCGGGCAAACAGTCGTTGCTGATTGGCGTT
GCCACCTCCAGTCTGGCCCTGCACGCGCCGTCGCAAATTGTCGCGGCGATTAAATCTCGCGCCGATCAAC
TGGGTGCCAGCGTGGTGGTGTCGATGGTAGAACGAAGCGGCGTCGAAGCCTGTAAAGCGGCGGTGCACAA
TCTTCTCGCGCAACGCGTCAGTGGGCTGATCATTAACTATCCGCTGGATGACCAGGATGCCATTGCTGTG
GAAGCTGCCTGCACTAATGTTCCGGCGTTATTTCTTGATGTCTCTGACCAGACACCCATCAACAGTATTA
TTTTCTCCCATGAAGACGGTACGCGACTGGGCGTGGAGCATCTGGTCGCATTGGGTCACCAGCAAATCGC
GCTGTTAGCGGGCCCATTAAGTTCTGTCTCGGCGCGTCTGCGTCTGGCTGGCTGGCATAAATATCTCACT
CGCAATCAAATTCAGCCGATAGCGGAACGGGAAGGCGACTGGAGTGCCATGTCCGGTTTTCAACAAACCA
TGCAAATGCTGAATGAGGGCATCGTTCCCACTGCGATGCTGGTTGCCAACGATCAGATGGCGCTGGGCGC
AATGCGCGCCATTACCGAGTCCGGGCTGCGCGTTGGTGCGGATATCTCGGTAGTGGGATACGACGATACC
GAAGACAGCTCATGTTATATCCCGCCGTTAACCACCATCAAACAGGATTTTCGCCTGCTGGGGCAAACCA
GCGTGGACCGCTTGCTGCAACTCTCTCAGGGCCAGGCGGTGAAGGGCAATCAGCTGTTGCCCGTCTCACT
GGTGAAAAGAAAAACCACGCTAGCGCCCAATACGCAAACCGCCTCTCCCCGCGCGTTGGCCGATTCATTA
ATGCAGCTGGCACGACAGGTTTCCCGACTGGAAAGCGGGCAGTGAGCGCAACGCAATTAATGTAAGTTAG
CTCACTCATTAGGCACCCCAGGCTTTACACTTTATGCTTCCGGCTCGTATGTTGTGTGGAATTGTGAGCG
GATAACAATTTCACACAGGAAACAGCTATGACCATGATTACGGATTCACTGGCCGTCGTTTTACAACGTC
GTGACTGGGAAAACCCTGGCGTTACCCAACTTAATCGCCTTGCAGCACATCCCCCTTTCGCCAGCTGGCG
TAATAGCGAAGAGGCCCGCACCGATCGCCCTTCCCAACAGTTGCGCAGCCTGAATGGCGAATGGCGCTTT
GCCTGGTTTCCGGCACCAGAAGCGGTGCCGGAAAGCTGGCTGGAGTGCGATCTTCCTGAGGCCGATACTG
TCGTCGTCCCCTCAAACTGGCAGATGCACGGTTACGATGCGCCCATCTACACCAACGTGACCTATCCCAT
TACGGTCAATCCGCCGTTTGTTCCCACGGAGAATCCGACGGGTTGTTACTCGCTCACATTTAATGTTGAT
GAAAGCTGGCTACAGGAAGGCCAGACGCGAATTATTTTTGATGGCGTTGGAATTAGCTTATCGACTGCAC
GGTGCACCAATGCTTCTGGCGTCAGGCAGCCATCGGAAGCTGTGGTATGGCTGTGCAGGTCGTAAATCAC
TGCATAATTCGTGTCGCTCAAGGCGCACTCCCGTTCTGGATAATGTTTTTTGCGCCGACATCATAACGGT
TCTGGCAAATATTCTGAAATGAGCTG
